Addgene plasmid #48862: pGGH000
Purpose: (Empty Backbone) Empty entry vector for creating GreenGate N-terminal tag + coding sequence + C-terminal tag + terminator modules.
Depositing lab: Jan Lohmann. Depositing organization: Universitaet Heidelberg. Publication: GreenGate - A Novel, Versatile, and Efficient Cloning System for Plant Transgenesis. Lampropoulos A, Sutikovic Z, Wenzl C, Maegele I, Lohmann JU, Forner J. PLoS One. 2013 Dec 20;8(12):e83043. doi: 10.1371/journal.pone.0083043. PubMed 24376629.
Backbone
  Vector backbone: pUC19
  Backbone size (bp): 2686
  Vector type: Golden Gate Compatible cloning vector
Growth in bacteria
  Bacterial resistance: Chloramphenicol and Ampicillin, 25 & 100 μg/mL
  Growth temperature: 37°C
  Growth strain: DB3.1
  Copy number: High Copy
Gene/Insert
  Gene/Insert name: None
Terms and licenses: Academic/Nonprofit Terms; Industry Terms: Not Available to Industry
Depositor comments: This plasmid is designed to take up inserts for future Golden Gate cloning using the BsaI enzyme. The 5' BsaI overhang can be exchanged using HindIII and BamHI. The 3' BsaI overhang can be exchanged using KpnI and EcoRI. BamHI and KpnI sites as well as the double XcmI sites can also be used as alternative insert cloning sites, instead of using BsaI. Plasmid Features (listed as bp in full plasmid sequence): BsaI site #1 = 2241-2251bp BsaI site #2 = 3315-3325bp
How to cite: pGGH000 was a gift from Jan Lohmann (Addgene plasmid # 48862 ; http://n2t.net/addgene:48862 ; RRID:Addgene_48862)
