[The description below was written by a language model from this plasmid's Addgene catalogue record and pLannotate feature annotations shown in this document.]
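Description:
pGGH000 is an empty entry vector from the GreenGate Golden Gate cloning system for plant transgenesis. It is built on a pUC19 backbone and is intended to receive a combined module spanning an N-terminal tag, coding sequence, C-terminal tag and terminator. It is a high-copy E. coli plasmid of about 3.7 kb, carrying the ColE1/pUC-type origin and a β-lactamase gene under its own promoter for ampicillin selection. The annotation also picks up residual pUC/pBR322-derived fragments (lacI, lacZα, bom and rop pieces, plus the CAP site, lac promoter and lac operator), which are backbone remnants rather than functional payload.

There is no insert. The cloning position is instead occupied by a stuffer cassette encoding chloramphenicol acetyltransferase (cat) and the CcdB toxin, which lies between the two BsaI sites noted by the depositor. The plasmid therefore confers both chloramphenicol and ampicillin resistance, and it is grown in the ccdB-tolerant strain DB3.1. When a fragment replaces the cassette, ccdB is lost. Standard ccdB-sensitive cloning strains then survive only if they carry a recombinant, which gives negative selection against uncut vector. SP6 and T7 promoters flank the cassette, facing inward, and are commonly used as sequencing primer sites, although the record does not state their purpose here.

According to the depositor, inserts placed in this vector are later released with BsaI for Golden Gate assembly. The 5' overhang can be exchanged using HindIII and BamHI, and the 3' overhang using KpnI and EcoRI. BamHI and KpnI, or a pair of XcmI sites, can serve as alternative cloning sites instead of BsaI.
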