Features (pLannotate 1.2.2; 14 found; start..end, strand, type, name):
     96..200     +  promoter       AmpR promoter: bla
    201..1061    +  CDS            AmpR: β-lactamase; bla; confers resistance to ampicillin, carbenicillin, and related antibiotics
   1232..1820    +  rep_origin     ori: high-copy-number ColE1/pMB1/pBR322/pUC origin of replication
   2003..2095    +  CDS            lacI (fragment): lac repressor; lacI; The lac repressor binds to the lac operator to inhibit transcription in E. coli. This inhibition can be relieved by adding lactose or isopropyl-β-D-thiogalactopyranoside (IPTG).
   2108..2129    +  protein_bind   CAP binding site: CAP binding activates transcription in the presence of cAMP. E. coli catabolite activator protein
   2144..2174    +  promoter       lac promoter: promoter for the E. coli lac operon
   2182..2198    +  protein_bind   lac operator: The lac repressor binds to the lac operator to inhibit transcription in E. coli. This inhibition can be relieved by adding lactose or isopropyl-β-D-thiogalactopyranoside (IPTG). lac repressor encoded by lacI
   2212..2230    +  promoter       SP6 promoter: promoter for bacteriophage SP6 RNA polymerase
   2291..2947    +  CDS            cat: CAT_ECOLX - Experimental evidence at protein level: Swiss-Prot protein existence level 1. This enzyme is an effector of chloramphenicol resistance in bacteria. From Escherichia coli. This protein is used as a marker in many commonly used cloning vectors, such as pACYC184.
   2969..3271    +  CDS            ccdB: CCDB_ECOLI - Also known as G, letB, letD. Experimental evidence at protein level: Swiss-Prot protein existence level 1. Toxic component of a type II toxin-antitoxin (TA) system, functioning in plasmid maintainence. Responsible for the post- segregational killing (PSK) of plasmid-free cells, also referred to as a plasmid addiction system. Half-life of over 2 hours. Cell killing by CcdB is accompanied by filamentation, defects in chromosome and plasmid segregation, defects in cell division, formation of anucleate cells, decreased DNA synthesis and plasmid loss. Interferes with the activity of DN
   3336..3354    -  promoter       T7 promoter: promoter for bacteriophage T7 RNA polymerase
   3356..3508    +  CDS            lacZα (fragment): LacZα fragment of β-galactosidase; lacZ fragment
   3514..3613    -  misc_feature   bom (fragment): basis of mobility region from pBR322
   3715..1       -  CDS            rop (fragment) (across the origin): Rop protein, which maintains plasmids at low copy number; rop
>Addgene plasmid #48862 | pGGH000 | depositor full sequence | sequence record 71292 | Full Sequence
GACGAAAGGGCCTCGTGATACGCCTATTTTTATAGGTTAATGTCATGATAATAATGGTTTCTTAGACGTC
AGGTGGCACTTTTCGGGGAAATGTGCGCGGAACCCCTATTTGTTTATTTTTCTAAATACATTCAAATATG
TATCCGCTCATGAGACAATAACCCTGATAAATGCTTCAATAATATTGAAAAAGGAAGAGTATGAGTATTC
AACATTTCCGTGTCGCCCTTATTCCCTTTTTTGCGGCATTTTGCCTTCCTGTTTTTGCTCACCCAGAAAC
GCTGGTGAAAGTAAAAGATGCTGAAGATCAGTTGGGTGCACGAGTGGGTTACATCGAACTGGATCTCAAC
AGCGGTAAGATCCTTGAGAGTTTTCGCCCCGAAGAACGTTTTCCAATGATGAGCACTTTTAAAGTTCTGC
TATGTGGCGCGGTATTATCCCGTATTGACGCCGGGCAAGAGCAACTCGGTCGCCGCATACACTATTCTCA
GAATGACTTGGTTGAGTACTCACCAGTCACAGAAAAGCATCTTACGGATGGCATGACAGTAAGAGAATTA
TGCAGTGCTGCCATAACCATGAGTGATAACACTGCGGCCAACTTACTTCTGACAACGATCGGAGGACCGA
AGGAGCTAACCGCTTTTTTGCACAACATGGGGGATCATGTAACTCGCCTTGATCGTTGGGAACCGGAGCT
GAATGAAGCCATACCAAACGACGAGCGTGACACCACGATGCCTGTAGCAATGGCAACAACGTTGCGCAAA
CTATTAACTGGCGAACTACTTACTCTAGCTTCCCGGCAACAATTAATAGACTGGATGGAGGCGGATAAAG
TTGCAGGACCACTTCTGCGCTCGGCCCTTCCGGCTGGCTGGTTTATTGCTGATAAATCTGGAGCCGGTGA
GCGTGGCTCTCGAGGTATCATTGCAGCACTGGGGCCAGATGGTAAGCCCTCCCGTATCGTAGTTATCTAC
ACGACGGGGAGTCAGGCAACTATGGATGAACGAAATAGACAGATCGCTGAGATAGGTGCCTCACTGATTA
AGCATTGGTAACTGTCAGACCAAGTTTACTCATATATACTTTAGATTGATTTAAAACTTCATTTTTAATT
TAAAAGGATCTAGGTGAAGATCCTTTTTGATAATCTCATGACCAAAATCCCTTAACGTGAGTTTTCGTTC
CACTGAGCGTCAGACCCCGTAGAAAAGATCAAAGGATCTTCTTGAGATCCTTTTTTTCTGCGCGTAATCT
GCTGCTTGCAAACAAAAAAACCACCGCTACCAGCGGTGGTTTGTTTGCCGGATCAAGAGCTACCAACTCT
TTTTCCGAAGGTAACTGGCTTCAGCAGAGCGCAGATACCAAATACTGTTCTTCTAGTGTAGCCGTAGTTA
GGCCACCACTTCAAGAACTCTGTAGCACCGCCTACATACCTCGCTCTGCTAATCCTGTTACCAGTGGCTG
CTGCCAGTGGCGATAAGTCGTGTCTTACCGGGTTGGACTCAAGACGATAGTTACCGGATAAGGCGCAGCG
GTCGGGCTGAACGGGGGGTTCGTGCACACAGCCCAGCTTGGAGCGAACGACCTACACCGAACTGAGATAC
CTACAGCGTGAGCTATGAGAAAGCGCCACGCTTCCCGAAGGGAGAAAGGCGGACAGGTATCCGGTAAGCG
GCAGGGTCGGAACAGGAGAGCGCACGAGGGAGCTTCCAGGGGGAAACGCCTGGTATCTTTATAGTCCTGT
CGGGTTTCGCCACCTCTGACTTGAGCGTCGATTTTTGTGATGCTCGTCAGGGGGGCGGAGCCTATGGAAA
AACGCCAGCAACGCGGCCTTTTTACGGTTCCTGGCCTTTTGCTGGCCTTTTGCTCACATGTTCTTTCCTG
CGTTATCCCCTGATTCTGTGGATAACCGTATTACCGCCTTTGAGTGAGCTGATACCGCTCGCCGCAGCCG
AACGACCGAGCGCAGCGAGTCAGTGAGCGAGGAAGCGGAAGAGCGCCCAATACGCAAACCGCCTCTCCCC
GCGCGTTGGCCGATTCATTAATGCAGCTGGCACGACAGGTTTCCCGACTGGAAAGCGGGCAGTGAGCGCA
ACGCAATTAATGTGAGTTAGCTCACTCATTAGGCACCCCAGGCTTTACACTTTATGCTTCCGGCTCGTAT
GTTGTGTGGAATTGTGAGCGGATAACAATTTCACACGAGCTATTTAGGTGACACTATAGAAGTGAAGCTT
GGTCTCAAACAAAGGATCCAGTGCTAACATGGTCTAGAAGGAGGTCAGCTATGGAGAAAAAAATCACTGG
ATATACCACCGTTGATATATCCCAATGGCATCGTAAAGAACATTTTGAGGCATTTCAGTCAGTTGCTCAA
TGTACCTATAACCAGACCGTTCAGCTGGATATTACGGCCTTTTTAAAGACCGTAAAGAAAAATAAGCACA
AGTTTTATCCGGCCTTTATTCACATTCTTGCCCGCCTGATGAATGCTCATCCGGAGTTCCGTATGGCAAT
GAAAGACGGTGAGCTGGTGATATGGGATAGTGTTCACCCTTGTTACACCGTTTTCCATGAGCAAACTGAA
ACGTTTTCATCGCTCTGGAGTGAATACCACGACGATTTCCGGCAGTTTCTACACATATATTCGCAAGATG
TGGCGTGTTACGGTGAAAACCTGGCCTATTTCCCTAAAGGGTTTATTGAGAATATGTTTTTCGTCTCAGC
CAATCCCTGGGTGAGTTTCACCAGTTTTGATTTAAACGTGGCCAATATGGACAACTTCTTCGCCCCCGTT
TTCACCATGGGCAAATATTATACGCAAGGCGACAAGGTGCTGATGCCGCTGGCGATTCAGGTTCATCATG
CCGTTTGTGATGGCTTCCATGTCGGCAGAATGCTTAATGAATTACAACAGTACTGCGATGAGTGGCAGGG
CGGGGCGTAAGAGCTCAGGAGGACAGCTATGCAGTTTAAGGTTTACACCTATAAAAGAGAGAGCCGTTAT
CGTCTGTTTGTGGATGTACAGAGTGATATTATTGACACGCCCGGGCGACGGATGGTGATCCCCCTGGCCA
GTGCACGTCTGCTGTCAGATAAAGTCTCCCGTGAACTTTACCCAGTGGTGCATATCGGGGATGAAAGCTG
GCGCATGATGACCACCGATATGGCCAGTGTGCCAGTCTCCGTTATCGGGGAAGAAGTGGCTGATCTCAGC
CACCGCGAAAATGACATCAAAAACGCCATTAACCTGATGTTCTGGGGAATATAACTGCAGAGGAGGTAAT
CAATGCCACAACACTGGTGGTACCACTATGAGACCGAATTCTCGCCCTATAGTGAGTCGTATTACCTGGC
CGTCGTTTTACAACGTCGTGACTGGGAAAACCCTGGCGTTACCCAACTTAATCGCCTTGCAGCACATCCC
CCTTTCGCCAGCTGGCGTAATAGCGAAGAGGCCCGCACCGATCGCCCTTCCCAACAGTTGCGCAGCCTGA
ATGGCGAATGGCGCCTGATGCGGTATTTTCTCCTTACGCATCTGTGCGGTATTTCACACCGCATATGGTG
CACTCTCAGTACAATCTGCTCTGATGCCGCATAGTTAAGCCAGCCCCGACACCCGCCAACACCCGCTGAC
GCGCCCTGACGGGCTTGTCTGCTCCCGGCATCCGCTTACAGACAAGCTGTGACCGTCTCCGGGAGCTGCA
TGTGTCAGAGGTTTTCACCGTCATCACCGAAACGCGCGA
