>Addgene plasmid #48862 | pGGH000 | depositor partial sequence | sequence record 71293 | BsaI recognition site - overhang B - ccdB cassette - overhang F - BsaI recognition site
GGTCTCAAACAAAGGATCCAGTGCTAACATGGTCTAGAAGGAGGTCAGCTATGGAGAAAAAAATCACTGG
ATATACCACCGTTGATATATCCCAATGGCATCGTAAAGAACATTTTGAGGCATTTCAGTCAGTTGCTCAA
TGTACCTATAACCAGACCGTTCAGCTGGATATTACGGCCTTTTTAAAGACCGTAAAGAAAAATAAGCACA
AGTTTTATCCGGCCTTTATTCACATTCTTGCCCGCCTGATGAATGCTCATCCGGAGTTCCGTATGGCAAT
GAAAGACGGTGAGCTGGTGATATGGGATAGTGTTCACCCTTGTTACACCGTTTTCCATGAGCAAACTGAA
ACGTTTTCATCGCTCTGGAGTGAATACCACGACGATTTCCGGCAGTTTCTACACATATATTCGCAAGATG
TGGCGTGTTACGGTGAAAACCTGGCCTATTTCCCTAAAGGGTTTATTGAGAATATGTTTTTCGTCTCAGC
CAATCCCTGGGTGAGTTTCACCAGTTTTGATTTAAACGTGGCCAATATGGACAACTTCTTCGCCCCCGTT
TTCACCATGGGCAAATATTATACGCAAGGCGACAAGGTGCTGATGCCGCTGGCGATTCAGGTTCATCATG
CCGTTTGTGATGGCTTCCATGTCGGCAGAATGCTTAATGAATTACAACAGTACTGCGATGAGTGGCAGGG
CGGGGCGTAAGAGCTCAGGAGGACAGCTATGCAGTTTAAGGTTTACACCTATAAAAGAGAGAGCCGTTAT
CGTCTGTTTGTGGATGTACAGAGTGATATTATTGACACGCCCGGGCGACGGATGGTGATCCCCCTGGCCA
GTGCACGTCTGCTGTCAGATAAAGTCTCCCGTGAACTTTACCCAGTGGTGCATATCGGGGATGAAAGCTG
GCGCATGATGACCACCGATATGGCCAGTGTGCCAGTCTCCGTTATCGGGGAAGAAGTGGCTGATCTCAGC
CACCGCGAAAATGACATCAAAAACGCCATTAACCTGATGTTCTGGGGAATATAACTGCAGAGGAGGTAAT
CAATGCCACAACACTGGTGGTACCACTATGAGACC
