>Addgene plasmid #48862 | pGGH000 | addgene partial sequence | sequence record 72471 | Lac-promoter 5'-CACTTTATGCTTCCGGCTCG-3'
CACGAGCTATTTAGGTGACACTATAGAAGTGAAGCTTGGTCTCAAACAAAGGATCCAGTGCTAACATGGT
CTAGAAGGAGGTCAGCTATGGAGAAAAAAATCACTGGATATACCACCGTTGATATATCCCAATGGCATCG
TAAAGAACATTTTGAGGCATTTCAGTCAGTTGCTCAATGTACCTATAACCAGACCGTTCAGCTGGATATT
ACGGCCTTTTTAAAGACCGTAAAGAAAAATAAGCACAAGTTTTATCCGGCCTTTATTCACATTCTTGCCC
GCCTGATGAATGCTCATCCGGAGTTCCGTATGGCAATGAAAGACGGTGAGCTGGTGATATGGGATAGTGT
TCACCCTTGTTACACCGTTTTCCATGAGCAAACTGAAACGTTTTCATCGCTCTGGAGTGAATACCACGAC
GATTTCCGGCAGTTTCTACACATATATTCGCAAGATGTGGCGTGTTACGGTGAAAACCTGGCCTATTTCC
CTAAAGGGTTTATTGAGAATATGTTTTTCGTCTCAGCCAATCCCTGGGTGAGTTTCACCAGTTTTGATTT
AAACGTGGCCAATATGGACAACTTCTTCGCCCCCGTTTTCACCATGGGCAAATATTATACGCAAGGCGAC
AAGGTGCTGATGCCGCTGGCGATTCAGGTTCATCATGCCGTTTGTGATGGCTTCCATGTCGGCAGAATGC
TTAATGAATTACAACAGTACTGCGATGAGTGGCAGGGCGGGGCGTAAGAGCTCAGGAGGACAGCTATGCA
GTTTAAGGTTTACACCTATAAAAGAGAGAGCCGTTATCGTCTGTTTGTGGATGTACAGAGTGATATTATT
GACACGCCCGGGCGACGGATGGTGATCCCCCTGGCCAGTGCACGTCTGCTGTCAGATAAAGTCTCCCGTG
AACTTTACCCA
