>Addgene plasmid #48862 | pGGH000 | addgene partial sequence | sequence record 72552 | M13pUC-Fwd 5'-CCCAGTCACGACGTTGTAAAACG-3'
CTATAGGGCGAGAATTCGGTCTCATAGTGGTACCACCAGTGTTGTGGCATTGATTACCTCCTCTGCAGTT
ATATTCCCCAGAACATCAGGTTAATGGCGTTTTTGATGTCATTTTCGCGGTGGCTGAGATCAGCCACTTC
TTCCCCGATAACGGAGACTGGCACACTGGCCATATCGGTGGTCATCATGCGCCAGCTTTCATCCCCGATA
TGCACCACTGGGTAAAGTTCACGGGAGACTTTATCTGACAGCAGACGTGCACTGGCCAGGGGGATCACCA
TCCGTCGCCCGGGCGTGTCAATAATATCACTCTGTACATCCACAAACAGACGATAACGGCTCTCTCTTTT
ATAGGTGTAAACCTTAAACTGCATAGCTGTCCTCCTGAGCTCTTACGCCCCGCCCTGCCACTCATCGCAG
TACTGTTGTAATTCATTAAGCATTCTGCCGACATGGAAGCCATCACAAACGGCATGATGAACCTGAATCG
CCAGCGGCATCAGCACCTTGTCGCCTTGCGTATAATATTTGCCCATGGTGAAAACGGGGGCGAAGAAGTT
GTCCATATTGGCCACGTTTAAATCAAAACTGGTGAAACTCACCCAGGGATTGGCTGAGACGAAAAACATA
TTCTCAATAAACCCTTTAGGGAAATAGGCCAGGTTTTCACCGTAACACGCCACATCTTGCGAATATATGT
GTAGAAACTGCCGGAAATCGTCGTGGTATTCACTCCAGAGCGATGAAAACGTTTCAGTTTGCTCATGGAA
AACGGTGTAACAAGGGTGAACACTATCCCATATCACCAGCTCACCGTCTTTC
